>Addgene plasmid #232944 | pCDH-3_Flag-PABPC1 | addgene full sequence | sequence record 465685 | Addgene NGS Result
ACGCGTGTAGTCTTATGCAATACTCTTGTAGTCTTGCAACATGGTAACGATGAGTTAGCAACATGCCTTA
CAAGGAGAGAAAAAGCACCGTGCATGCCGATTGGTGGAAGTAAGGTGGTACGATCGTGCCTTATTAGGAA
GGCAACAGACGGGTCTGACATGGATTGGACGAACCACTGAATTGCCGCATTGCAGAGATATTGTATTTAA
GTGCCTAGCTCGATACATAAACGGGTCTCTCTGGTTAGACCAGATCTGAGCCTGGGAGCTCTCTGGCTAA
CTAGGGAACCCACTGCTTAAGCCTCAATAAAGCTTGCCTTGAGTGCTTCAAGTAGTGTGTGCCCGTCTGT
TGTGTGACTCTGGTAACTAGAGATCCCTCAGACCCTTTTAGTCAGTGTGGAAAATCTCTAGCAGTGGCGC
CCGAACAGGGACTTGAAAGCGAAAGGGAAACCAGAGGAGCTCTCTCGACGCAGGACTCGGCTTGCTGAAG
CGCGCACGGCAAGAGGCGAGGGGCGGCGACTGGTGAGTACGCCAAAAATTTTGACTAGCGGAGGCTAGAA
GGAGAGAGATGGGTGCGAGAGCGTCAGTATTAAGCGGGGGAGAATTAGATCGCGATGGGAAAAAATTCGG
TTAAGGCCAGGGGGAAAGAAAAAATATAAATTAAAACATATAGTATGGGCAAGCAGGGAGCTAGAACGAT
TCGCAGTTAATCCTGGCCTGTTAGAAACATCAGAAGGCTGTAGACAAATACTGGGACAGCTACAACCATC
CCTTCAGACAGGATCAGAAGAACTTAGATCATTATATAATACAGTAGCAACCCTCTATTGTGTGCATCAA
AGGATAGAGATAAAAGACACCAAGGAAGCTTTAGACAAGATAGAGGAAGAGCAAAACAAAAGTAAGACCA
CCGCACAGCAAGCGGCCACTGATCTTCAGACCTGGAGGAGGAGATATGAGGGACAATTGGAGAAGTGAAT
TATATAAATATAAAGTAGTAAAAATTGAACCATTAGGAGTAGCACCCACCAAGGCAAAGAGAAGAGTGGT
GCAGAGAGAAAAAAGAGCAGTGGGAATAGGAGCTTTGTTCCTTGGGTTCTTGGGAGCAGCAGGAAGCACT
ATGGGCGCAGCGTCAATGACGCTGACGGTACAGGCCAGACAATTATTGTCTGGTATAGTGCAGCAGCAGA
ACAATTTGCTGAGGGCTATTGAGGCGCAACAGCATCTGTTGCAACTCACAGTCTGGGGCATCAAGCAGCT
CCAGGCAAGAATCCTGGCTGTGGAAAGATACCTAAAGGATCAACAGCTCCTGGGGATTTGGGGTTGCTCT
GGAAAACTCATTTGCACCACTGCTGTGCCTTGGAATGCTAGTTGGAGTAATAAATCTCTGGAACAGATTT
GGAATCACACGACCTGGATGGAGTGGGACAGAGAAATTAACAATTACACAAGCTTAATACACTCCTTAAT
TGAAGAATCGCAAAACCAGCAAGAAAAGAATGAACAAGAATTATTGGAATTAGATAAATGGGCAAGTTTG
TGGAATTGGTTTAACATAACAAATTGGCTGTGGTATATAAAATTATTCATAATGATAGTAGGAGGCTTGG
TAGGTTTAAGAATAGTTTTTGCTGTACTTTCTATAGTGAATAGAGTTAGGCAGGGATATTCACCATTATC
GTTTCAGACCCACCTCCCAACCCCGAGGGGACCCGACAGGCCCGAAGGAATAGAAGAAGAAGGTGGAGAG
AGAGACAGAGACAGATCCATTCGATTAGTGAACGGATCTCGACGGTATCGGTTAACTTTTAAAAGAAAAG
GGGGGATTGGGGGGTACAGTGCAGGGGAAAGAATAGTAGACATAATAGCAACAGACATACAAACTAAAGA
ATTACAAAAACAAATTACAAAATTCAAAATTTTATCGATACTAGTATTATGCCCAGTACATGACCTTATG
GGACTTTCCTACTTGGCAGTACATCTACGTATTAGTCATCGCTATTACCATGGTGATGCGGTTTTGGCAG
TACATCAATGGGCGTGGATAGCGGTTTGACTCACGGGGATTTCCAAGTCTCCACCCCATTGACGTCAATG
GGAGTTTGTTTTGGCACCAAAATCAACGGGACTTTCCAAAATGTCGTAACAACTCCGCCCCATTGACGCA
AATGGGCGGTAGGCGTGTACGGTGGGAGGTTTATATAAGCAGAGCTCGTTTAGTGAACCGTCAGATCGCC
TGGAGACGCCATCCACGCTGTTTTGACCTCCATAGAAGATTCTAGAATGGATTACAAAGACCATGACGGT
GATTATAAAGATCATGACATCGACTACAAGGATGACGATGACAAGGCTAGCGAATTCGAATTTAAATCGG
ATCCGATGAACCCCAGTGCCCCCAGCTACCCCATGGCCTCGCTCTACGTGGGGGACCTCCACCCCGACGT
GACCGAGGCGATGCTCTACGAGAAGTTCAGCCCGGCCGGGCCCATCCTCTCCATCCGGGTCTGCAGGGAC
ATGATCACCCGCCGCTCCTTGGGCTACGCGTATGTGAACTTCCAGCAGCCGGCGGACGCGGAGCGTGCTT
TGGACACCATGAATTTTGATGTTATAAAGGGCAAGCCAGTACGCATCATGTGGTCTCAGCGTGATCCATC
ACTTCGCAAAAGTGGAGTAGGCAACATATTCATTAAAAATCTGGACAAATCCATTGATAATAAAGCACTG
TATGATACATTTTCTGCTTTTGGTAACATCCTTTCATGTAAGGTGGTTTGTGATGAAAATGGTTCCAAGG
GCTATGGATTTGTACACTTTGAGACGCAGGAAGCAGCTGAAAGAGCTATTGAAAAAATGAATGGAATGCT
CCTAAATGATCGCAAAGTATTTGTTGGACGATTTAAGTCTCGTAAAGAACGAGAAGCTGAACTTGGAGCT
AGGGCAAAAGAATTCACCAATGTTTACATCAAGAATTTTGGAGAAGACATGGATGATGAGCGCCTTAAGG
ATCTCTTTGGCAAGTTTGGGCCTGCCTTAAGTGTGAAAGTAATGACTGATGAAAGTGGAAAATCCAAAGG
ATTTGGATTTGTAAGCTTTGAAAGGCATGAAGATGCACAGAAAGCTGTGGATGAGATGAACGGAAAGGAG
CTCAATGGAAAACAAATTTATGTTGGTCGAGCTCAGAAAAAGGTGGAACGGCAGACGGAACTTAAGCGCA
AATTTGAACAGATGAAACAAGATAGGATCACCAGATACCAGGGTGTTAATCTTTATGTGAAAAATCTTGA
TGATGGTATTGATGATGAACGTCTCCGGAAAGAGTTTTCTCCATTTGGTACAATCACTAGTGCAAAGGTT
ATGATGGAGGGTGGTCGCAGCAAAGGGTTTGGTTTTGTATGTTTCTCCTCCCCAGAAGAAGCCACTAAAG
CAGTTACAGAAATGAACGGTAGAATTGTGGCCACAAAGCCATTGTATGTAGCTTTAGCTCAGCGCAAAGA
AGAGCGCCAGGCTCACCTCACTAACCAGTATATGCAGAGAATGGCAAGTGTACGAGCTGTTCCCAACCCT
GTAATCAACCCCTACCAGCCAGCACCTCCTTCAGGTTACTTCATGGCAGCTATCCCACAGACTCAGAACC
GTGCTGCATACTATCCTCCTAGCCAAATTGCTCAACTAAGACCAAGTCCTCGCTGGACTGCTCAGGGTGC
CAGACCTCATCCATTCCAAAATATGCCCGGTGCTATCCGCCCAGCTGCTCCTAGACCACCATTTAGTACT
ATGAGACCAGCTTCTTCACAGGTTCCACGAGTCATGTCAACACAGCGTGTTGCTAACACATCAACACAGA
CAATGGGTCCACGTCCTGCAGCTGCAGCCGCTGCAGCTACTCCTGCTGTCCGCACCGTTCCACAGTATAA
ATATGCTGCAGGAGTTCGCAATCCTCAGCAACATCTTAATGCACAGCCACAAGTTACAATGCAACAGCCT
GCTGTTCATGTACAAGGTCAGGAACCTTTGACTGCTTCCATGTTGGCATCTGCCCCTCCTCAAGAGCAAA
AGCAAATGTTGGGTGAACGGCTGTTTCCTCTTATTCAAGCCATGCACCCTACTCTTGCTGGTAAAATCAC
TGGCATGTTGTTGGAGATTGATAATTCAGAACTTCTTCATATGCTCGAGTCTCCAGAGTCACTCCGTTCT
AAGGTTGATGAAGCTGTAGCTGTACTACAAGCCCACCAAGCTAAAGAGGCTGCCCAGAAAGCAGTTAACA
GTGCCACCGGTGTTCCAACTGTTTAAGCGGCCGCGAAGGATCTGCGATCGCTCCGGTGCCCGTCAGTGGG
CAGAGCGCACATCGCCCACAGTCCCCGAGAAGTTGGGGGGAGGGGTCGGCAATTGAACGGGTGCCTAGAG
AAGGTGGCGCGGGGTAAACTGGGAAAGTGATGTCGTGTACTGGCTCCGCCTTTTTCCCGAGGGTGGGGGA
GAACCGTATATAAGTGCAGTAGTCGCCGTGAACGTTCTTTTTCGCAACGGGTTTGCCGCCAGAACACAGC
TGAAGCTTCGAGGGGCTCGCATCTCTCCTTCACGCGCCCGCCGCCCTACCTGAGGCCGCCATCCACGCCG
GTTGAGTCGCGTTCTGCCGCCTCCCGCCTGTGGTGCCTCCTGAACTGCGTCCGCCGTCTAGGTAAGTTTA
AAGCTCAGGTCGAGACCGGGCCTTTGTCCGGCGCTCCCTTGGAGCCTACCTAGACTCAGCCGGCTCTCCA
CGCTTTGCCTGACCCTGCTTGCTCAACTCTACGTCTTTGTTTCGTTTTCTGTTCTGCGCCGTTACAGATC
CAAGCTGTGACCGGCGCCTACGCTAGACGCCACCATGGAGAGCGACGAGAGCGGCCTGCCCGCCATGGAG
ATCGAGTGCCGCATCACCGGCACCCTGAACGGCGTGGAGTTCGAGCTGGTGGGCGGCGGAGAGGGCACCC
CCAAGCAGGGCCGCATGACCAACAAGATGAAGAGCACCAAAGGCGCCCTGACCTTCAGCCCCTACCTGCT
GAGCCACGTGATGGGCTACGGCTTCTACCACTTCGGCACCTACCCCAGCGGCTACGAGAACCCCTTCCTG
CACGCCATCAACAACGGCGGCTACACCAACACCCGCATCGAGAAGTACGAGGACGGCGGCGTGCTGCACG
TGAGCTTCAGCTACCGCTACGAGGCCGGCCGCGTGATCGGCGACTTCAAGGTGGTGGGCACCGGCTTCCC
CGAGGACAGCGTGATCTTCACCGACAAGATCATCCGCAGCAACGCCACCGTGGAGCACCTGCACCCCATG
GGCGATAACGTGCTGGTGGGCAGCTTCGCCCGCACCTTCAGCCTGCGCGACGGCGGCTACTACAGCTTCG
TGGTGGACAGCCACATGCACTTCAAGAGCGCCATCCACCCCAGCATCCTGCAGAACGGGGGCCCCATGTT
CGCCTTCCGCCGCGTGGAGGAGCTGCACAGCAACACCGAGCTGGGCATCGTGGAGTACCAGCACGCCTTC
AAGACCCCCATCGCCTTCGCCAGATCCCGCGCTCAGTCGTCCAATTCTGCCGTGGACGGCACCGCCGGAC
CCGGCTCCACCGGATCTCGCGAGGGCAGAGGAAGTCTTCTAACATGCGGTGACGTGGAGGAGAATCCCGG
CCCTATGACCGAGTACAAGCCCACGGTGCGCCTCGCCACCCGCGACGACGTCCCCAGGGCCGTACGCACC
CTCGCCGCCGCGTTCGCCGACTACCCCGCCACGCGCCACACCGTCGATCCGGACCGCCACATCGAGCGGG
TCACCGAGCTGCAAGAACTCTTCCTCACGCGCGTCGGGCTCGACATCGGCAAGGTGTGGGTCGCGGACGA
CGGCGCCGCGGTGGCGGTCTGGACCACGCCGGAGAGCGTCGAAGCGGGGGCGGTGTTCGCCGAGATCGGC
CCGCGCATGGCCGAGTTGAGCGGTTCCCGGCTGGCCGCGCAGCAACAGATGGAAGGCCTCCTGGCGCCGC
ACCGGCCCAAGGAGCCCGCGTGGTTCCTGGCCACCGTCGGCGTCTCGCCCGACCACCAGGGCAAGGGTCT
GGGCAGCGCCGTCGTGCTCCCCGGAGTGGAGGCGGCCGAGCGCGCCGGGGTGCCCGCCTTCCTGGAGACC
TCCGCGCCCCGCAACCTCCCCTTCTACGAGCGGCTCGGCTTCACCGTCACCGCCGACGTCGAGGTGCCCG
AAGGACCGCGCACCTGGTGCATGACCCGCAAGCCCGGTGCCTGAAATCAACCTCTGGATTACAAAATTTG
TGAAAGATTGACTGGTATTCTTAACTATGTTGCTCCTTTTACGCTATGTGGATACGCTGCTTTAATGCCT
TTGTATCATGCTATTGCTTCCCGTATGGCTTTCATTTTCTCCTCCTTGTATAAATCCTGGTTGCTGTCTC
TTTATGAGGAGTTGTGGCCCGTTGTCAGGCAACGTGGCGTGGTGTGCACTGTGTTTGCTGACGCAACCCC
CACTGGTTGGGGCATTGCCACCACCTGTCAGCTCCTTTCCGGGACTTTCGCTTTCCCCCTCCCTATTGCC
ACGGCGGAACTCATCGCCGCCTGCCTTGCCCGCTGCTGGACAGGGGCTCGGCTGTTGGGCACTGACAATT
CCGTGGTGTTGTCGGGGAAATCATCGTCCTTTCCTTGGCTGCTCGCCTGTGTTGCCACCTGGATTCTGCG
CGGGACGTCCTTCTGCTACGTCCCTTCGGCCCTCAATCCAGCGGACCTTCCTTCCCGCGGCCTGCTGCCG
GCTCTGCGGCCTCTTCCGCGTCTCCGCCTTCGCCCTCAGACGAGTCGGATCTCCCTTTGGGCCGCCTCCC
CGCCTGGTACCTTTAAGACCAATGACTTACAAGGCAGCTGTAGATCTTAGCCACTTTTTAAAAGAAAAGG
GGGGACTGGAAGGGCTAATTCACTCCCAACGAAGATAAGATCTGCTTTTTGCTTGTACTGGGTCTCTCTG
GTTAGACCAGATCTGAGCCTGGGAGCTCTCTGGCTAACTAGGGAACCCACTGCTTAAGCCTCAATAAAGC
TTGCCTTGAGTGCTTCAAGTAGTGTGTGCCCGTCTGTTGTGTGACTCTGGTAACTAGAGATCCCTCAGAC
CCTTTTAGTCAGTGTGGAAAATCTCTAGCAGTAGTAGTTCATGTCATCTTATTATTCAGTATTTATAACT
TGCAAAGAAATGAATATCAGAGAGTGAGAGGAACTTGTTTATTGCAGCTTATAATGGTTACAAATAAAGC
AATAGCATCACAAATTTCACAAATAAAGCATTTTTTTCACTGCATTCTAGTTGTGGTTTGTCCAAACTCA
TCAATGTATCTTATCATGTCTGGCTCTAGCTATCCCGCCCCTAACTCCGCCCATCCCGCCCCTAACTCCG
CCCAGTTCCGCCCATTCTCCGCCCCATGGCTGACTAATTTTTTTTATTTATGCAGAGGCCGAGGCCGCCT
CGGCCTCTGAGCTATTCCAGAAGTAGTGAGGAGGCTTTTTTGGAGGCCTAGACTTTTGCAGAGACCAAAT
TCGTAATCATGTCATAGCTGTTTCCTGTGTGAAATTGTTATCCGCTCACAATTCCACACAACATACGAGC
CGGAAGCATAAAGTGTAAAGCCTGGGGTGCCTAATGAGTGAGCTAACTCACATTAATTGCGTTGCGCTCA
CTGCCCGCTTTCCAGTCGGGAAACCTGTCGTGCCAGCTGCATTAATGAATCGGCCAACGCGCGGGGAGAG
GCGGTTTGCGTATTGGGCGCTCTTCCGCTTCCTCGCTCACTGACTCGCTGCGCTCGGTCGTTCGGCTGCG
GCGAGCGGTATCAGCTCACTCAAAGGCGGTAATACGGTTATCCACAGAATCAGGGGATAACGCAGGAAAG
AACATGTGAGCAAAAGGCCAGCAAAAGGCCAGGAACCGTAAAAAGGCCGCGTTGCTGGCGTTTTTCCATA
GGCTCCGCCCCCCTGACGAGCATCACAAAAATCGACGCTCAAGTCAGAGGTGGCGAAACCCGACAGGACT
ATAAAGATACCAGGCGTTTCCCCCTGGAAGCTCCCTCGTGCGCTCTCCTGTTCCGACCCTGCCGCTTACC
GGATACCTGTCCGCCTTTCTCCCTTCGGGAAGCGTGGCGCTTTCTCATAGCTCACGCTGTAGGTATCTCA
GTTCGGTGTAGGTCGTTCGCTCCAAGCTGGGCTGTGTGCACGAACCCCCCGTTCAGCCCGACCGCTGCGC
CTTATCCGGTAACTATCGTCTTGAGTCCAACCCGGTAAGACACGACTTATCGCCACTGGCAGCAGCCACT
GGTAACAGGATTAGCAGAGCGAGGTATGTAGGCGGTGCTACAGAGTTCTTGAAGTGGTGGCCTAACTACG
GCTACACTAGAAGAACAGTATTTGGTATCTGCGCTCTGCTGAAGCCAGTTACCTTCGGAAAAAGAGTTGG
TAGCTCTTGATCCGGCAAACAAACCACCGCTGGTAGCGGTGGTTTTTTTGTTTGCAAGCAGCAGATTACG
CGCAGAAAAAAAGGATCTCAAGAAGATCCTTTGATCTTTTCTACGGGGTCTGACGCTCAGTGGAACGAAA
ACTCACGTTAAGGGATTTTGGTCATGAGATTATCAAAAAGGATCTTCACCTAGATCCTTTTAAATTAAAA
ATGAAGTTTTAAATCAATCTAAAGTATATATGAGTAAACTTGGTCTGACAGTTACCAATGCTTAATCAGT
GAGGCACCTATCTCAGCGATCTGTCTATTTCGTTCATCCATAGTTGCCTGACTCCCCGTCGTGTAGATAA
CTACGATACGGGAGGGCTTACCATCTGGCCCCAGTGCTGCAATGATACCGCGAGACCCACGCTCACCGGC
TCCAGATTTATCAGCAATAAACCAGCCAGCCGGAAGGGCCGAGCGCAGAAGTGGTCCTGCAACTTTATCC
GCCTCCATCCAGTCTATTAATTGTTGCCGGGAAGCTAGAGTAAGTAGTTCGCCAGTTAATAGTTTGCGCA
ACGTTGTTGCCATTGCTACAGGCATCGTGGTGTCACGCTCGTCGTTTGGTATGGCTTCATTCAGCTCCGG
TTCCCAACGATCAAGGCGAGTTACATGATCCCCCATGTTGTGCAAAAAAGCGGTTAGCTCCTTCGGTCCT
CCGATCGTTGTCAGAAGTAAGTTGGCCGCAGTGTTATCACTCATGGTTATGGCAGCACTGCATAATTCTC
TTACTGTCATGCCATCCGTAAGATGCTTTTCTGTGACTGGTGAGTACTCAACCAAGTCATTCTGAGAATA
GTGTATGCGGCGACCGAGTTGCTCTTGCCCGGCGTCAATACGGGATAATACCGCGCCACATAGCAGAACT
TTAAAAGTGCTCATCATTGGAAAACGTTCTTCGGGGCGAAAACTCTCAAGGATCTTACCGCTGTTGAGAT
CCAGTTCGATGTAACCCACTCGTGCACCCAACTGATCTTCAGCATCTTTTACTTTCACCAGCGTTTCTGG
GTGAGCAAAAACAGGAAGGCAAAATGCCGCAAAAAAGGGAATAAGGGCGACACGGAAATGTTGAATACTC
ATACTCTTCCTTTTTCAATATTATTGAAGCATTTATCAGGGTTATTGTCTCATGAGCGGATACATATTTG
AATGTATTTAGAAAAATAAACAAATAGGGGTTCCGCGCACATTTCCCCGAAAAGTGCCACCTGACGTCTA
AGAAACCATTATTATCATGACATTAACCTATAAAAATAGGCGTATCACGAGGCCCTTTCGTCTCGCGCGT
TTCGGTGATGACGGTGAAAACCTCTGACACATGCAGCTCCCGGAGACGGTCACAGCTTGTCTGTAAGCGG
ATGCCGGGAGCAGACAAGCCCGTCAGGGCGCGTCAGCGGGTGTTGGCGGGTGTCGGGGCTGGCTTAACTA
TGCGGCATCAGAGCAGATTGTACTGAGAGTGCACCATATGCGGTGTGAAATACCGCACAGATGCGTAAGG
AGAAAATACCGCATCAGGCGCCATTCGCCATTCAGGCTGCGCAACTGTTGGGAAGGGCGATCGGTGCGGG
CCTCTTCGCTATTACGCCAGCTGGCGAAAGGGGGATGTGCTGCAAGGCGATTAAGTTGGGTAACGCCAGG
GTTTTCCCAGTCACGACGTTGTAAAACGACGGCCAGTGCCAAGCTG
Features (pLannotate 1.2.2; 30 found; start..end, strand, type, name):
      6..232     +  promoter       RSV promoter: Rous sarcoma virus enhancer/promoter
    233..413     +  LTR            5' LTR (truncated): truncated 5' long terminal repeat (LTR) from HIV-1
    460..585     +  misc_feature   HIV-1 Ψ: packaging signal of human immunodeficiency virus type 1
    569..907     +  CDS            HIV-1 gag (fragment): gag protein from human immunodeficiency virus 1; gag
   1078..1311    +  misc_feature   RRE: The Rev response element (RRE) of HIV-1 allows for Rev-dependent mRNA export from the nucleus to the cytoplasm.
   1688..1788    +  CDS            Rev (fragment): human immunodeficiency virus 1 (HIV-1) Rev protein; rev; enhances nuclear export of unspliced and incompletely spliced viral mRNAs
   1807..1923    +  misc_feature   cPPT/CTS: central polypurine tract and central termination sequence of HIV-1
   1936..2012    +  enhancer       CMV enhancer (fragment): human cytomegalovirus immediate early enhancer
   2013..2216    +  promoter       CMV promoter: human cytomegalovirus (CMV) immediate early promoter
   2293..2355    +  CDS            3xFLAG: three tandem FLAG® epitope tags, followed by an enterokinase cleavage site
   2386..4293    +  CDS            PABPC1: PABP1_HUMAN - Also known as PAB1, PABP1, PABPC2. Experimental evidence at protein level: Swiss-Prot protein existence level 1. (Microbial infection) Positively regulates the replication of dengue virus (DENV). From Homo sapiens (Human).
   4338..4549    +  promoter       EF-1α core promoter: core promoter for human elongation factor EF-1α
   4562..4830    +  LTR            5' LTR (truncated): truncated 5' long terminal repeat (LTR) from human T-cell leukemia virus (HTLV) type 1
   4887..5551    +  CDS            CopGFP (fragment): green fluorescent protein 2 from Pontellina plumata, also known as ppluGFP2 (Shagin et al., 2004)
   5675..6274    +  CDS            PuroR: puromycin N-acetyltransferase; pac from Streptomyces alboniger; confers resistance to puromycin
   6275..6863    +  misc_feature   WPRE: woodchuck hepatitis virus posttranscriptional regulatory element
   6858..6965    +  CDS            nef (fragment): NEF_SIVS4 - Experimental evidence at protein level: Swiss-Prot protein existence level 1. Interferes with TCR signaling from the cell membrane. Interacts with CD247/TCRZ (TCR zeta chain) and exert potent down- regulation of cell surface TCR/CD3 complexes. From Simian immunodeficiency virus (isolate F236/smH4) (SIV-sm) (Simian immunodeficiency virus sooty mangabey monkey).
   6990..7170    +  LTR            5' LTR (truncated): truncated 5' long terminal repeat (LTR) from HIV-1
   7242..7363    +  polyA_signal   SV40 poly(A) signal: SV40 polyadenylation signal
   7403..7538    +  rep_origin     SV40 ori: SV40 origin of replication
   7595..7611    -  protein_bind   lac operator: The lac repressor binds to the lac operator to inhibit transcription in E. coli. This inhibition can be relieved by adding lactose or isopropyl-β-D-thiogalactopyranoside (IPTG). lac repressor encoded by lacI
   7619..7649    -  promoter       lac promoter: promoter for the E. coli lac operon
   7664..7685    -  protein_bind   CAP binding site: CAP binding activates transcription in the presence of cAMP. E. coli catabolite activator protein
   7698..7790    -  CDS            lacI (fragment): lac repressor; lacI; The lac repressor binds to the lac operator to inhibit transcription in E. coli. This inhibition can be relieved by adding lactose or isopropyl-β-D-thiogalactopyranoside (IPTG).
   7973..8561    -  rep_origin     ori: high-copy-number ColE1/pMB1/pBR322/pUC origin of replication
   8732..9592    -  CDS            AmpR: β-lactamase; bla; confers resistance to ampicillin, carbenicillin, and related antibiotics
   9593..9697    -  promoter       AmpR promoter: bla
   9792..9827    +  CDS            rop (fragment): Rop protein, which maintains plasmids at low copy number; rop
   9929..10028   +  misc_feature   bom (fragment): basis of mobility region from pBR322
  10034..10188   -  CDS            lacZα (fragment): LacZα fragment of β-galactosidase; lacZ fragment
