[The description below was written by a language model from this plasmid's Addgene catalogue record and pLannotate feature annotations shown in this document.]
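Description:
pCDH-3_Flag-PABPC1 is a lentiviral expression plasmid of about 10.2 kb, built on the pCDH backbone, for expressing human PABPC1 (cytoplasmic poly(A)-binding protein 1) with an N-terminal 3xFLAG epitope tag. It is maintained in E. coli through a high-copy ColE1/pUC-type origin and an ampicillin resistance gene (β-lactamase). The remnants of lac, rop and bom sequences in the bacterial portion are backbone leftovers with no evident function in the design.

The transfer cassette has the layout of a third-generation vector. An RSV promoter replaces the U3 region of a truncated HIV-1 5′ LTR to drive genomic RNA production in packaging cells. This is followed by the Ψ packaging signal with a partial gag sequence, the Rev response element for nuclear export of unspliced RNA, and the cPPT/CTS element that aids transduction. A CMV promoter with a short enhancer fragment then transcribes the 3xFLAG-PABPC1 open reading frame.

Downstream, a second independent unit uses the EF-1α core promoter joined to an HTLV-1 LTR segment to express copGFP and puromycin N-acetyltransferase. The feature table does not annotate the linker between these two coding regions. Together they should allow transduced cells to be tracked by fluorescence and selected with puromycin. A WPRE boosts transcript stability and expression, and the cassette ends in a truncated 3′ LTR, followed by an SV40 polyadenylation signal and SV40 origin outside the viral genome.

The stated purpose is simply to express PABPC1. The tag makes the protein suitable for detection or immunoprecipitation with anti-FLAG reagents in stably transduced mammalian cells. The cloning sites used are not recorded.
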