Addgene plasmid #232944: pCDH-3_Flag-PABPC1
Purpose: Expresses PABPC1 protein
Depositing lab: Jianjun Chen. Depositing organization: Beckman Research Institute of the City of Hope. Publication: YTHDF2 promotes ATP synthesis and immune evasion in B cell malignancies. Chen Z, Zeng C, Yang L, Che Y, Chen M, Sau L, Wang B, Zhou K, Chen Y, Qing Y, Shen C, Zhang T, Wunderlich M, Wu D, Li W, Wang K, Leung K, Sun M, Tang T, He X, Zhang L, Swaminathan S, Mulloy JC, Muschen M, Huang H, Weng H, Xiao G, Deng X, Chen J. Cell. 2024 Dec 12:S0092-8674(24)01324-2. doi: 10.1016/j.cell.2024.11.007. PubMed 39694037.
Backbone
  Vector backbone: pCDH
  Vector type: Lentiviral
Growth in bacteria
  Bacterial resistance: Ampicillin, 100 μg/mL
  Growth temperature: 37°C
  Growth strain: NEB Stable
  Copy number: High Copy
Gene/Insert
  Gene/Insert name: PABPC1
  Species: H. sapiens (human)
  Entrez Gene: PABPC1 (a.k.a. PAB1, PABP, PABP1, PABPC2, PABPL1)
  Cloning method: Restriction Enzyme; 5′ cloning site Unknown (unknown if destroyed)
Terms and licenses: Academic/Nonprofit Terms; Industry Terms: Not Available to Industry
How to cite: pCDH-3_Flag-PABPC1 was a gift from Jianjun Chen (Addgene plasmid # 232944 ; http://n2t.net/addgene:232944 ; RRID:Addgene_232944)
